Addgene plasmid #63327: pFusX2-45
Purpose: Encodes RVD positions 4-6 in TALEN assembly
Depositing lab: Stephen Ekker. Depositing organization: Mayo Foundation for Medical Education and Research. Publication: FusX: A rapid one-step TALE assembly system for genome science. Ma AC, McNulty MS, Tanya PL, Jarryd CM, Martinez-Galvez G, Argue DP, Lee HB, Urban MD, Bullard CE, Blackburn PR, Man TK, Clark KJ, Ekker SC. Hum Gene Ther. 2016 Jun;27(6):451-63. doi: 10.1089/hum.2015.172 PubMed 26854857.
Backbone
  Vector backbone: FusX2
  Backbone size w/o insert (bp): 3006
  Vector type: TALEN
Growth in bacteria
  Bacterial resistance: Spectinomycin, 50 μg/mL
  Growth temperature: 37°C
  Growth strain: DH5alpha
  Copy number: High Copy
Gene/Insert
  Gene/Insert name: NN NG NI (alt name: X2_GTA)
  Species: Synthetic
  Mutation: none
  Cloning method: Restriction Enzyme; 5′ cloning site BsaI (destroyed during cloning); 3′ cloning site BsaI (destroyed during cloning)
  Sequencing primers: 5′ pCR8_F1; 3′ pCR8_R1
Terms and licenses: Academic/Nonprofit Terms; Industry Terms: Not Available to Industry
How to cite: pFusX2-45 was a gift from Stephen Ekker (Addgene plasmid # 63327 ; http://n2t.net/addgene:63327 ; RRID:Addgene_63327)
