[The description below was written by a language model from this plasmid's Addgene catalogue record.]
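Description:
pFusX2-45 is a bacterial library plasmid from the FusX system, a one-step method for assembling TALE repeat arrays for genome engineering. It is built on the FusX2 backbone (about 3 kb without insert), is maintained as a high-copy plasmid in standard E. coli cloning strains, and is selected with spectinomycin. The record does not list the origin of replication or provide a feature table, so details of the backbone beyond the resistance marker are not stated. The listed sequencing primers carry pCR8-type names, indicating that those priming sites flank the insert.

The insert is a synthetic pre-assembled trimer of TALE repeats carrying the repeat-variable diresidues NN, NG and NI, also named X2_GTA. Under the standard TALE recognition code these RVDs specify G, T and A respectively, so the module recognises the triplet GTA. As a member of the FusX2 set, it supplies RVD positions 4 to 6 of the final array. The trimer was cloned into the backbone through BsaI sites that were destroyed in the process.

In use, the plasmid is one of a collection of position-specific trimer modules covering the possible three-base combinations. A user selects the appropriate trimer from each positional library according to the target DNA sequence and combines them in a single assembly reaction, typically Golden Gate-style cloning with type IIS enzymes, into a receiver vector to build a complete TALEN or other TALE fusion. The plasmid itself has no expression function recorded and serves purely as a building block.
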