>Addgene plasmid #63327 | pFusX2-45 | depositor partial sequence | sequence record 105172 | pFusX2_GTA
AGTCTTAAGCGTCTCCCTGACCCCGGACCAAGTGGTGGCTATCGCCAGCAACAATGGCGGCAAGCAAGCG
CTCGAAACGGTGCAGCGGCTGTTGCCGGTGCTGTGCCAGGACCATGGCCTGACCCCGGACCAAGTGGTGG
CTATCGCCAGCAACGGTGGCGGCAAGCAAGCGCTCGAAACGGTGCAGCGGCTGTTGCCGGTGCTGTGCCA
GGACCATGGCCTGACCCCGGACCAAGTGGTGGCTATCGCCAGCAACATTGGCGGCAAGCAAGCGCTCGAA
ACGGTGCAGCGGCTGTTGCCGGTGCTGTGCCAGGACCATGGCGAGACGTC
