>Addgene plasmid #63327 | pFusX2-45 | depositor partial sequence | sequence record 105173 | FusX2
CGTCTCCCTGACCCCGGACCAAGTGGTGGCTATCGAGACCGGCGCCGCTACGGGCGCGTCCCATTCGCCA
TTCAGGCTGCGCAACTGTTGGGAAGGGCGATCGGTGCGGGCTCTTCGCTATTACGCCAGCTGGCGAAAGG
GGGATGTGCTGCAAGGCGATTAAGTTGGGAACGCCAGGGTTTTCCCAGTCACGACGTTGTAAAACGACGG
CCAGTGAGCGCGCGTAATCGACTCACTATAGGGCGAATTGGGTACCGGGCCCCCCCTCGAGGTCCTCCAG
CTTTTGTTCCCTTTAGTGAGGGTTAATTGCGCGCTTGGCGTAATCATGGTCATAGCTGTTTCCTGTGTGA
AATTGTTATCCGCTCACAATTCCACACAACATACGAGCCGGAAGCATAAAGTGTAAAGCCTGGGGTGCCT
AATGAGTGAGCTAACTCACATTAATTGCGTTGCGCTCACTGCCCGCTTTCCACCGGTGGTCTCTGGCGGC
AAGCAAGCGCTCGAAACGGTGCAGCGGCTGTTGCCGGTGCTGTGCCAGGACCATGGCGAGACGTCTAGAC
CAGCCAGGACAGAAATGCCTCGACTTCGCTGCTACCCAAGGTTGCCGGGTGACGCACACCGTGGAAACGG
ATGAAGGCACGAACCCAGTGGACATAAGCCTGTTCGGTTCGTAAGCTGTAATGCAAGTAGCGTATGCGCT
CACGCAACTGGTCCAGAACCTTGACCGAACGCAGCGGTGGTAACGGCGCAGTGGCGGTTTTCATGGCTTG
TTATGACTGTTTTTTTGGGGTACAGTCTATGCCTCGGGCATCCAAGCAGCAAGCGCGTTACGCCGTGGGT
CGATGTTTGATGTTATGGAGCAGCAACGATGTTACGCAGCAGGGCAGTCGCCCTAAAACAAAGTTAAACA
TTATGAGGGAAGCGGTGATCGCCGAAGTATCGACTCAACTATCAGAGGTAGTTGGCGTCATCGAGCGCCA
TCTCGAACCGACGTTGCTGGCCGTACATTTGTACGGCTCCGCAGTGGATGGCGGCCTGAAGCCACACAGT
GATATTGATTTGCTGGTTACGGTGACCGTAAGGCTTGATGAAACAACGCGGCGAGCTTTGATCAACGACC
TTTTGGAAACTTCGGCTTCCCCTGGAGAGAGCGAGATTCTCCGCGCTGTAGAAGTCACCATTGTTGTGCA
CGACGACATCATTCCGTGGCGTTATCCAGCTAAGCGCGAACTGCAATTTGGAGAATGGCAGCGCAATGAC
ATTCTTGCAGGTATCTTCGAGCCAGCCACGATCGACATTGATCTGGCTATCTTGCTGACAAAAGCAAGAG
AACATAGCGTTGCCTTGGTAGGTCCAGCGGCGGAGGAACTCTTTGATCCGGTTCCTGAACAGGATCTATT
TGAGGCGCTAAATGAAACCTTAACGCTATGGAACTCGCCGCCCGACTGGGCTGGCGATGAGCGAAATGTA
GTGCTTACGTTGTCCCGCATTTGGTACAGCGCAGTAACCGGCAAAATCGCGCCGAAGGATGTCGCTGCCG
ACTGGGCAATGGAGCGCCTGCCGGCCCAGTATCAGCCCGTCATACTTGAAGCTAGACAGGCTTATCTTGG
ACAAGAAGAAGATCGCTTGGCCTCGCGCGCAGATCAGTTGGAAGAATTTGTCCACTACGTGAAAGGCGAG
ATCACCAAGGTAGTCGGCAAATAACCCTCGAGCCACCCATGACCAAAATCCCTTAACGTGAGTTACGCGT
CGTTCCACTGAGCGTCAGACCCCGTAGAAAAGATCAAAGGATCTTCTTGAGATCCTTTTTTTCTGCGCGT
AATCTGCTGCTTGCAAACAAAAAAACCACCGCTACCAGCGGTGGTTTGTTTGCCGGATCAAGAGCTACCA
ACTCTTTTTCCGAAGGTAACTGGCTTCAGCAGAGCGCAGATACCAAATACTGTCCTTCTAGTGTAGCCGT
AGTTAGGCCACCACTTCAAGAACTCTGTAGCACCGCCTACATACCTCGCTCTGCTAATCCTGTTACCAGT
GGCTGCTGCCAGTGGCGATAAGTCGTGTCTTACCGGGTTGGACTCAAGACGATAGTTACCGGATAAGGCG
CAGCGGTCGGGCTGAACGGGGGGTTCGTGCACACAGCCCAGCTTGGAGCGAACGACCTACACCGAACTGA
GATACCTACAGCGTGAGCATTGAGAAAGCGCCACGCTTCCCGAAGGGAGAAAGGCGGACAGGTATCCGGT
AAGCGGCAGGGTCGGAACAGGAGAGCGCACGAGGGAGCTTCCAGGGGGAAACGCCTGGTATCTTTATAGT
CCTGTCGGGTTTCGCCACCTCTGACTTGAGCGTCGATTTTTGTGATGCTCGTCAGGGGGGCGGAGCCTAT
GGAAAAACGCCAGCAACGCGGCCTTTTTACGGTTCCTGGCCTTTTGCTGGCCTTTTGCTCACATGTTCTT
TCCTGCGTTATCCCCTGATTCTGTGGATAACCGTATTACCGCCTTTGAGTGAGCTGATACCGCTCGCCGC
AGCCGAACGACCGAGCGCAGCGAGTCAGTGAGCGAGGAAGCGGAAGAGCGCCCAATACGCAAACCGCCTC
TCCCCGCGCGTTGGCCGATTCATTAATGCAGCTGGCACGACAGGTTTCCCGACTGGAAAGCGGGCAGTGA
GCGCAACGCAATTAATACGCGTACCGCTAGCCAGGAAGAGTTTGTAGAAACGCAAAAAGGCCATCCGTCA
GGATGGCCTTCTGCTTAGTTTGATGCCTGGCAGTTTATGGCGGGCGTCCTGCCCGCCACCCTCCGGGCCG
TTGCTTCACAACGTTCAAATCCGCTCCCGGCGGATTTGTCCTACTCAGGAGAGCGTTCACCGACAAACAA
CAGATAAAACGAAAGGCCCAGTCTTCCGACTGAGCCTTTCGTTTTATTTGATGCCTGGCAGTTCCCTACT
CTCGCGTTAACGCTAGCATGGATGTTTTCCCAGTCACGACGTTGTAAAACGACGGCCAGTCTTAAG
