>Addgene plasmid #63327 | pFusX2-45 | addgene partial sequence | sequence record 115482 | pCR8_R1 5'-cgaaccgaacaggcttatgt-3'
TCACCCGGCAACCTTGGGTAGCAGCGAAGTCGAGGCATTTCTGTCCTGGCTGGTCTAGACGTCTCGCCAT
GGTCCTGGCACAGCACCGGCAACAGCCGCTGCACCGTTTCGAGCGCTTGCTTGCCGCCAATGTTGCTGGC
GATAGCCACCACTTGGTCCGGGGTCAGGCCATGGTCCTGGCACAGCACCGGCAACAGCCGCTGCACCGTT
TCGAGCGCTTGCTTGCCGCCACCGTTGCTGGCGATAGCCACCACTTGGTCCGGGGTCAGGCCATGGTCCT
GGCACAGCACCGGCAACAGCCGCTGCACCGTTTCGAGCGCTTGCTTGCCGCCATTGTTGCTGGCGATAGC
CACCACTTGGTCCGGGGTCAGGGAGACGCTTAAGACTGGCCGTCGTTTTACAACGTCGTGACTGGGAAAA
CATCCATGCTAGCGTTAACGCGAGAGTAGGGAACTGCCAGGCATCAAATAAAACGAAAGGCTCAGTCGGA
AGACTGGGCCTTTCGTTTTATCTGTTGTTTGTCGGTGAACGCTCTCCTGAGTAGGACAAATCCGCCGGGA
GCGGATTTGAACGTTGTGAAGCAACGGCCCGGAGGGTGGCGGGCAGGACGCCCGCCATAAACTGCCAGGC
ATCAAACTAAGCAGAAGGCCATCCTGA
